Addgene plasmid #35699: PL06010B1H03 (smedwi1)
Depositing lab: Phillip Newmark. Depositing organization: University of Illinois at Urbana-Champaign. Publication: The planarian Schmidtea mediterranea as a model for epigenetic germ cell specification: analysis of ESTs from the hermaphroditic strain. Zayas RM, Hernandez A, Habermann B, Wang Y, Stary JM, Newmark PA. Proc Natl Acad Sci U S A. 2005 Dec 20;102(51):18491-6. Epub 2005 Dec 12. 10.1073/pnas.0509507102 PubMed 16344473.
Backbone
  Vector backbone: pBluescript II SK(+)
  Backbone size w/o insert (bp): 3000
Growth in bacteria
  Bacterial resistance: Ampicillin, 100 μg/mL
  Growth temperature: 37°C
  Growth strain: DH5alpha
  Copy number: High Copy
Gene/Insert
  Gene/Insert name: Smedwi1 (alt name: Piwi1)
  Species: S. mediterranea
  Promoter: T7 sense, T3 antisense
  Cloning method: Restriction Enzyme; 5′ cloning site EcoRI (unknown if destroyed); 3′ cloning site NotI (unknown if destroyed)
  Sequencing primers: 5′ M13-20; 3′ T3
Terms and licenses: Academic/Nonprofit Terms; Industry Terms: Not Available to Industry
How to cite: PL06010B1H03 (smedwi1) was a gift from Phillip Newmark (Addgene plasmid # 35699 ; http://n2t.net/addgene:35699 ; RRID:Addgene_35699)
