[The description below was written by a language model from this plasmid's Addgene catalogue record.]
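Description:
PL06010B1H03 (smedwi1) is a cDNA clone of the Schmidtea mediterranea gene Smedwi1 (also called Piwi1) carried in pBluescript II SK(+), a small (about 3 kb) high-copy phagemid cloning vector maintained in E. coli under ampicillin selection. The clone name and the associated publication indicate that it comes from an expressed sequence tag collection generated from the hermaphroditic strain of this planarian. The insert was placed between the EcoRI and NotI sites of the polylinker, although the record does not say whether those sites remain intact. It also gives no insert length and does not state whether the cDNA covers the complete coding region. No feature table is provided, so the description rests on the catalogue fields alone.

The insert has no promoter for expression in cells. Instead, it sits between the two opposing bacteriophage RNA polymerase promoters of the Bluescript polylinker, and the record specifies the orientation: transcription from T7 yields sense RNA, while transcription from T3 yields antisense RNA. This arrangement makes the plasmid a template for in vitro transcription. Antisense transcripts are typically used as riboprobes for in situ hybridization, sense transcripts serve as controls, and combining the two strands can give double-stranded RNA for RNA interference, although the record does not state a specific application. Piwi-family genes encode Argonaute-related proteins, and the source study concerns germ cell specification in planarians, so the clone fits naturally as a reagent for examining expression of this gene in that context. The insert can be verified by sequencing from the flanking M13 and T3 primer sites.
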