>Addgene plasmid #35699 | PL06010B1H03 (smedwi1) | depositor partial sequence | sequence record 43921 | insert
TGATGATAAAGTTTACGCAAAAGTAAAGAATTTTACAATGTCTACAGGTCTATTGACTCAGTGTGTGACG
CAGAGAAACGGAAGTAATAGAGATGATCGACGTCGTAAAACGGTTGCAGATAAATCAGTTATGCAAATGT
TTTCTAAATTAGGATATGACCCATGGGGTATTAATCTTAAAATGGCACCGACTATGATTGTAGGATTGGA
TACTTTTCATAGTAAAACCGGTAAAAGATCTGTTCAAGCATCCGTATTTTCAATTAGTGCCAAATTTTCT
CAGTATATCAGTTTTGTCAATTCATCTAAAGGTAAAAATGAATTTCACGAAAATTTGGGCAAAAACTTCC
TAACGGCCCTTACAACATTCCAAAACAAATTTAACACTATGCCTCTTCGTTTGATTATTTATCGTGACGG
TGTTGGAGATTCACAGTTAGCATTTACCAAAAAGTTCGAAACTGATGCTGTTATGAAAATGATAGAGAAA
ATTTACGAAAATCAAACTTTGCCCCAAATTATTTATGTTGTGGTTAAGAAGAGAATTAGTGTTAAATTTT
TCAAAGATGGGGCTAATCCAAATCCTGGTACTGTGGTTGATGAGAAAATAGTGAAACCCAATTTCTATGA
ATTTTACTTGGTGTCTCAGAAAACAACTAAAGGTACAGCATCTCCTACGAATTATAATGTTCTTATGGAC
ACTAAGTTTACAAACAAGAAAACAAATGAGGTTTCAGTTATGTCTCCAAGTGTATTGCAGCAAATAACTT
ATTCGTTAACACATTTGTATTTTAACTGGATGGGAACAATCCGAGTTCCTGTTCCAACGCATTATGCCCA
TCGTTTGGCTGAACTCGTTGGCAAGATTCATCGTGGTGTTACTCCTCCAGCGATAAATGACAGAATTCGC
