>Addgene plasmid #35699 | PL06010B1H03 (smedwi1) | addgene partial sequence | sequence record 45018 | T7 5'-TAATACGACTCACTATAGGG-3'
GGTATCGATAAGCTTGATATCGAATTCCGTTGCTGTCGTGATGATAAAGTTTACGCAAAAGTAAAGAATT
TTACAATGTCTACAGGTCTATTGACTCAGTGTGTGACGCAGAGAAACGGAAGTAATAGAGATGATCGACG
TCGTAAAACGGTTGCAGATAAATCAGTTATGCAAATGTTTTCTAAATTAGGATATGACCCATGGGGTATT
AATCTTAAAATGGCACCGACTATGATTGTAGGATTGGATACTTTTCATAGTAAAACCGGTAAAAGATCTG
TTCAAGCATCCGTATTTTCAATTAGTGCCAAATTTTCTCAGTATATCAGTTTTGTCAATTCATCTAAAGG
TAAAAATGAATTTCACGAAAATTTGGGCAAAAACTTCCTAACGGCCCTTACAACATTCCAAAACAAATTT
AACACTATGCCTCTTCGTTTGATTATTTATCGTGACGGTGTTGGAGATTCACAGTTAGCATTTACCAAAA
AGTTCGAAACTGATGCTGTTATGAAAATGATAGAGAAAATTTACGAAAATCAAACTTTGCCCCAAATTAT
TTATGTTGTGGTTAAGAAGAGAATTAGTGTTAAATTTTTCAAAGATGGGGCTAATCCAAATCCTGGTACT
GTGGTTGATGAGAAAATAGTGAAACCCAATTTCTATGAATTTTACTTGGTGTCTCAGAAAACAACTAAAG
GTACAGCATCTCCTACGAATTATAATGTTCTTATGGACACTAAGTTTACAAACAAGAAAACAAATGAGGT
TTCAGTTATGTCTCCAAGTGTATTGCAGCAAATAACTTATTCGTTAACACATTTGTATTT
